Addgene plasmid #188828: Portal_Lambda
Purpose: Portal protein from phage Lambda
Depositing lab: Feng Zhang. Depositing organization: Broad Institute. Publication: Prokaryotic innate immunity through pattern recognition of conserved viral proteins. Gao LA, Wilkinson ME, Strecker J, Makarova KS, Macrae RK, Koonin EV, Zhang F. Science. 2022 Aug 12;377(6607):eabm4096. doi: 10.1126/science.abm4096. Epub 2022 Aug 12. PubMed 35951700.
Backbone
  Vector backbone: pBAD
  Backbone size w/o insert (bp): 3590
  Total vector size (bp): 5129
  Vector type: Bacterial Expression
Growth in bacteria
  Bacterial resistance: Ampicillin, 100 μg/mL
  Growth temperature: 37°C
  Growth strain: DH5alpha
  Copy number: High Copy
Gene/Insert
  Gene/Insert name: Portal
  Insert size (bp): 1539
  Cloning method: Gibson Cloning
  Sequencing primers: 5′ N/A
Terms and licenses: Academic/Nonprofit Terms; Industry Terms: Not Available to Industry
How to cite: Portal_Lambda was a gift from Feng Zhang (Addgene plasmid # 188828 ; http://n2t.net/addgene:188828 ; RRID:Addgene_188828)
