[The description below was written by a language model from this plasmid's Addgene catalogue record and pLannotate feature annotations shown in this document.]
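Description:
Portal_Lambda is a bacterial expression plasmid built on a pBAD backbone (about 5.1 kb in total) that carries the portal protein gene of bacteriophage Lambda under arabinose-inducible control. It replicates in E. coli from a ColE1/pMB1-family origin and is listed as high copy. Only a short remnant of the rop gene is annotated, and a pBR322 bom (basis of mobility) region is also present. Selection is by ampicillin, through a β-lactamase gene driven by its own bla promoter.

The roughly 1.5 kb insert, introduced by Gibson cloning, matches the Lambda B gene product. This portal protein assembles into a ring-shaped dodecamer at one vertex of the capsid. It takes part in head assembly, genome packaging through interaction with the terminase subunits, neck and tail attachment, and genome ejection. The coding sequence sits downstream of the araBAD promoter, with the araC regulator gene transcribed divergently, so expression is kept low without L-arabinose and switched on when the sugar is added. An rrnB T2 terminator follows the open reading frame. No epitope or purification tags are annotated in the feature table.

The record states the purpose simply as supplying the Lambda portal protein. The associated publication concerns prokaryotic innate immunity based on pattern recognition of conserved viral proteins. This suggests the plasmid is meant to express a single phage structural protein in bacteria, without infection, to test whether it is sensed by a defence system. The catalogue entry does not spell out the specific assays.
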