Features (pLannotate 1.2.2; 9 found; start..end, strand, type, name):
    235..275     -  CDS            rop (fragment): Rop protein, which maintains plasmids at low copy number; rop
    397..1275    -  CDS            araC: L-arabinose regulatory protein; araC
   1302..1586    +  promoter       araBAD promoter: araBAD; promoter of the L-arabinose operon of E. coli; the araC regulatory gene is transcribed in the opposite direction (Guzman et al., 1995)
   1623..3155    +  CDS            B: PORTL_LAMBD - Experimental evidence at protein level: Swiss-Prot protein existence level 1. Forms the portal vertex of the capsid (PubMed:6228056, PubMed:6232391). This portal plays critical roles in head assembly, genome packaging, neck/tail attachment, and genome ejection (Probable). The portal protein multimerizes as a single ring-shaped homododecamer arranged around a central channel (PubMed:6232391). Binds to the terminase subunits to form the packaging machine (PubMed:7799432). From Escherichia phage lambda (Bacteriophage lambda).
   3179..3206    +  terminator     rrnB T2 terminator: transcription terminator T2 from the E. coli rrnB gene
   3225..3316    +  promoter       AmpR promoter: bla
   3317..4177    +  CDS            AmpR: β-lactamase; bla; confers resistance to ampicillin, carbenicillin, and related antibiotics
   4348..4936    +  rep_origin     ori: high-copy-number ColE1/pMB1/pBR322/pUC origin of replication
   5122..133     -  misc_feature   bom (across the origin): basis of mobility region from pBR322
>Addgene plasmid #188828 | Portal_Lambda | addgene full sequence | sequence record 384030 | Addgene NGS Result
GGTATTTTCTCCTTACGCATCTGTGCGGTATTTCACACCGCATATGGTGCACTCTCAGTACAATCTGCTC
TGATGCCGCATAGTTAAGCCAGTATACACTCCGCTATCGCTACGTGACTGGGTCATGGCTGCGCCCCGAC
ACCCGCCAACACCCGCTGACGCGCCCTGACGGGCTTGTCTGCTCCCGGCATCCGCTTACAGACAAGCTGT
GACCGTCTCCGGGAGCTGCATGTGTCAGAGGTTTTCACCGTCATCACCGAAACGCGCGAGGCAGCAGATC
AATTCGCGCGCGAAGGCGAAGCGGCATGCATAATGTGCCTGTCAAATGGACGAAGCAGGGATTCTGCAAA
CCCTATGCTACTCCGTCAAGCCGTCAATTGTCTGATTCGTTACCAATTATGACAACTTGACGGCTACATC
ATTCACTTTTTCTTCACAACCGGCACGGAACTCGCTCGGGCTGGCCCCGGTGCATTTTTTAAATACCCGC
GAGAAATAGAGTTGATCGTCAAAACCAACATTGCGACCGACGGTGGCGATAGGCATCCGGGTGGTGCTCA
AAAGCAGCTTCGCCTGGCTGATACGTTGGTCCTCGCGCCAGCTTAAGACGCTAATCCCTAACTGCTGGCG
GAAAAGATGTGACAGACGCGACGGCGACAAGCAAACATGCTGTGCGACGCTGGCGATATCAAAATTGCTG
TCTGCCAGGTGATCGCTGATGTACTGACAAGCCTCGCGTACCCGATTATCCATCGGTGGATGGAGCGACT
CGTTAATCGCTTCCATGCGCCGCAGTAACAATTGCTCAAGCAGATTTATCGCCAGCAGCTCCGAATAGCG
CCCTTCCCCTTGCCCGGCGTTAATGATTTGCCCAAACAGGTCGCTGAAATGCGGCTGGTGCGCTTCATCC
GGGCGAAAGAACCCCGTATTGGCAAATATTGACGGCCAGTTAAGCCATTCATGCCAGTAGGCGCGCGGAC
GAAAGTAAACCCACTGGTGATACCATTCGCGAGCCTCCGGATGACGACCGTAGTGATGAATCTCTCCTGG
CGGGAACAGCAAAATATCACCCGGTCGGCAAACAAATTCTCGTCCCTGATTTTTCACCACCCCCTGACCG
CGAATGGTGAGATTGAGAATATAACCTTTCATTCCCAGCGGTCGGTCGATAAAAAAATCGAGATAACCGT
TGGCCTCAATCGGCGTTAAACCCGCCACCAGATGGGCATTAAACGAGTATCCCGGCAGCAGGGGATCATT
TTGCGCTTCAGCCATACTTTTCATACTCCCGCCATTCAGAGAAGAAACCAATTGTCCATATTGCATCAGA
CATTGCCGTCACTGCGTCTTTTACTGGCTCTTCTCGCTAACCAAACCGGTAACCCCGCTTATTAAAAGCA
TTCTGTAACAAAGCGGGACCAAAGCCATGACAAAAACGCGTAACAAAAGTGTCTATAATCACGGCAGAAA
AGTCCACATTGATTATTTGCACGGCGTCACACTTTGCTATGCCATAGCATTTTTATCCATAAGATTAGCG
GATCCTACCTGACGCTTTTTATCGCAACTCTCTACTGTTTCTCCATACCCGTTTTTTGGGCTAACAGGAG
GAATTAACCATGGGTTATCACGGCGGTGGCAGCGGATTTGGAGGGCAGTTGCGGTCGTGGAACCCACCGA
GTGAAAGTGTGGATGCAGCCCTGTTGCCCAACTTTACCCGTGGCAATGCCCGCGCAGACGATCTGGTACG
CAATAACGGCTATGCCGCCAACGCCATCCAGCTGCATCAGGATCATATCGTCGGGTCTTTTTTCCGGCTC
AGTCATCGCCCAAGCTGGCGCTATCTGGGCATCGGGGAGGAAGAAGCCCGTGCCTTTTCCCGCGAGGTTG
AAGCGGCATGGAAAGAGTTTGCCGAGGATGACTGCTGCTGCATTGACGTTGAGCGAAAACGCACGTTTAC
CATGATGATTCGGGAAGGTGTGGCCATGCACGCCTTTAACGGTGAACTGTTCGTTCAGGCCACCTGGGAT
ACCAGTTCGTCGCGGCTTTTCCGGACACAGTTCCGGATGGTCAGCCCGAAGCGCATCAGCAACCCGAACA
ATACCGGCGACAGCCGGAACTGCCGTGCCGGTGTGCAGATTAATGACAGCGGTGCGGCGCTGGGATATTA
CGTCAGCGAGGACGGGTATCCTGGCTGGATGCCGCAGAAATGGACATGGATACCCCGTGAGTTACCCGGC
GGGCGCGCCTCGTTCATTCACGTTTTTGAACCCGTGGAGGACGGGCAGACTCGCGGTGCAAATGTGTTTT
ACAGCGTGATGGAGCAGATGAAGATGCTCGACACGCTGCAGAACACGCAGCTGCAGAGCGCCATTGTGAA
GGCGATGTATGCCGCCACCATTGAGAGTGAGCTGGATACGCAGTCAGCGATGGATTTTATTCTGGGCGCG
AACAGTCAGGAGCAGCGGGAAAGGCTGACCGGCTGGATTGGTGAAATTGCCGCGTATTACGCCGCAGCGC
CGGTCCGGCTGGGAGGCGCAAAAGTACCGCACCTGATGCCGGGTGACTCACTGAACCTGCAGACGGCTCA
GGATACGGATAACGGCTACTCCGTGTTTGAGCAGTCACTGCTGCGGTATATCGCTGCCGGGCTGGGTGTC
TCGTATGAGCAGCTTTCCCGGAATTACGCCCAGATGAGCTACTCCACGGCACGGGCCAGTGCGAACGAGT
CGTGGGCGTACTTTATGGGGCGGCGAAAATTCGTCGCATCCCGTCAGGCGAGCCAGATGTTTCTGTGCTG
GCTGGAAGAGGCCATCGTTCGCCGCGTGGTGACGTTACCTTCAAAAGCGCGCTTCAGTTTTCAGGAAGCC
CGCAGTGCCTGGGGGAACTGCGACTGGATAGGCTCCGGTCGTATGGCCATCGATGGTCTGAAAGAAGTTC
AGGAAGCGGTGATGCTGATAGAAGCCGGACTGAGTACCTACGAGAAAGAGTGCGCAAAACGCGGTGACGA
CTATCAGGAAATTTTTGCCCAGCAGGTCCGTGAAACGATGGAGCGCCGTGCAGCCGGTCTTAAACCGCCC
GCCTGGGCGGCTGCAGCATTTGAATCCGGGCTGCGACAATCAACAGAGGAGGAGAAGAGTGACAGCAGAG
CTGCGTAATGCCAGGCATCAAATTAAGCAGAAGGCCATCCTGACGGATGGCCTTTTTGCGTTTCTACAAA
CTCTTTTGTTTATTTTTCTAAATACATTCAAATATGTATCCGCTCATGAGACAATAACCCTGATAAATGC
TTCAATAATATTGAAAAAGGAAGAGTATGAGTATTCAACATTTCCGTGTCGCCCTTATTCCCTTTTTTGC
GGCATTTTGCCTTCCTGTTTTTGCTCACCCAGAAACGCTGGTGAAAGTAAAAGATGCTGAAGATCAGTTG
GGTGCACGAGTGGGTTACATCGAACTGGATCTCAACAGCGGTAAGATCCTTGAGAGTTTTCGCCCCGAAG
AACGTTTTCCAATGATGAGCACTTTTAAAGTTCTGCTATGTGGCGCGGTATTATCCCGTGTTGACGCCGG
GCAAGAGCAACTCGGTCGCCGCATACACTATTCTCAGAATGACTTGGTTGAGTACTCACCAGTCACAGAA
AAGCATCTTACGGATGGCATGACAGTAAGAGAATTATGCAGTGCTGCCATAACCATGAGTGATAACACTG
CGGCCAACTTACTTCTGACAACGATCGGAGGACCGAAGGAGCTAACCGCTTTTTTGCACAACATGGGGGA
TCATGTAACTCGCCTTGATCGTTGGGAACCGGAGCTGAATGAAGCCATACCAAACGACGAGCGTGACACC
ACGATGCCTGTAGCAATGGCAACAACGTTGCGCAAACTATTAACTGGCGAACTACTTACTCTAGCTTCCC
GGCAACAATTAATAGACTGGATGGAGGCGGATAAAGTTGCAGGACCACTTCTGCGCTCGGCCCTTCCGGC
TGGCTGGTTTATTGCTGATAAATCTGGAGCCGGTGAGCGTGGGTCTCGCGGTATCATTGCAGCACTGGGG
CCAGATGGTAAGCCCTCCCGTATCGTAGTTATCTACACGACGGGGAGTCAGGCAACTATGGATGAACGAA
ATAGACAGATCGCTGAGATAGGTGCCTCACTGATTAAGCATTGGTAACTGTCAGACCAAGTTTACTCATA
TATACTTTAGATTGATTTAAAACTTCATTTTTAATTTAAAAGGATCTAGGTGAAGATCCTTTTTGATAAT
CTCATGACCAAAATCCCTTAACGTGAGTTTTCGTTCCACTGAGCGTCAGACCCCGTAGAAAAGATCAAAG
GATCTTCTTGAGATCCTTTTTTTCTGCGCGTAATCTGCTGCTTGCAAACAAAAAAACCACCGCTACCAGC
GGTGGTTTGTTTGCCGGATCAAGAGCTACCAACTCTTTTTCCGAAGGTAACTGGCTTCAGCAGAGCGCAG
ATACCAAATACTGTCCTTCTAGTGTAGCCGTAGTTAGGCCACCACTTCAAGAACTCTGTAGCACCGCCTA
CATACCTCGCTCTGCTAATCCTGTTACCAGTGGCTGCTGCCAGTGGCGATAAGTCGTGTCTTACCGGGTT
GGACTCAAGACGATAGTTACCGGATAAGGCGCAGCGGTCGGGCTGAACGGGGGGTTCGTGCACACAGCCC
AGCTTGGAGCGAACGACCTACACCGAACTGAGATACCTACAGCGTGAGCTATGAGAAAGCGCCACGCTTC
CCGAAGGGAGAAAGGCGGACAGGTATCCGGTAAGCGGCAGGGTCGGAACAGGAGAGCGCACGAGGGAGCT
TCCAGGGGGAAACGCCTGGTATCTTTATAGTCCTGTCGGGTTTCGCCACCTCTGACTTGAGCGTCGATTT
TTGTGATGCTCGTCAGGGGGGCGGAGCCTATGGAAAAACGCCAGCAACGCGGCCTTTTTACGGTTCCTGG
CCTTTTGCTGGCCTTTTGCTCACATGTTCTTTCCTGCGTTATCCCCTGATTCTGTGGATAACCGTATTAC
CGCCTTTGAGTGAGCTGATACCGCTCGCCGCAGCCGAACGACCGAGCGCAGCGAGTCAGTGAGCGAGGAA
GCGGAAGAGCGCCTGATGC
